>Addgene plasmid #235704 | pYO1015 | addgene full sequence | sequence record 472853 | Addgene NGS Result
GGTCGACATTGATTATTGACTAGTTATTAATAGTAATCAATTACGGGGTCATTAGTTCATAGCCCATATA
TGGAGTTCCGCGTTACATAACTTACGGTAAATGGCCCGCCTGGCTGACCGCCCAACGACCCCCGCCCATT
GACGTCAATAATGACGTATGTTCCCATAGTAACGCCAATAGGGACTTTCCATTGACGTCAATGGGTGGAG
TATTTACGGTAAACTGCCCACTTGGCAGTACATCAAGTGTATCATATGCCAAGTACGCCCCCTATTGACG
TCAATGACGGTAAATGGCCCGCCTGGCATTATGCCCAGTACATGACCTTATGGGACTTTCCTACTTGGCA
GTACATCTACGTATTAGTCATCGCTATTACCATGGTCGAGGTGAGCCCCACGTTCTGCTTCACTCTCCCC
ATCTCCCCCCCCTCCCCACCCCCAATTTTGTATTTATTTATTTTTTAATTATTTTGTGCAGCGATGGGGG
CGGGGGGGGGGGGGGGGCGCGCGCCRGGGGGGGGGGGGGGGGGSGGGGGGGGGGGSGGGGSGRGGSGGRG
RGGKGCGGCGGCAGCCAATCAGAGCGGCGCGCTCCGAAAGTTTCCTTTTATGGCGAGGCGGCGGCGGCGG
CGGCCCTATAAAAAGCGAAGCGCGCGGCGGGCGGGAGTCGCTGCGCGCTGCCTTCGCCCCGTGCCCCGCT
CCGCCGCCGCCTCGCGCCGCCCGCCCCGGCTCTGACTGACCGCGTTACTCCCACAGGTGAGCGGGCGGGA
CGGCCCTTCTCCTCCGGGCTGTAATTAGCGCTTGGTTTAATGACGGCTTGTTTCTTTTCTGTGGCTGCGT
GAAAGCCTTGAGGGGCTCCGGGAGGGCCCTTTGTGCGGGGGGAGCGGCTCGGGGGGTGCGTGCGTGTGTG
TGTGCGTGGGGAGCGCCGCGTGCGGCTCCGCGCTGCCCGGCGGCTGTGAGCGCTGCGGGCGCGGCGCGGG
GCTTTGTGCGCTCCGCAGTGTGCGCGAGGGGAGCGCGGCCGGGGGCGGTGCCCCGCGGTGCGGGGGGGGC
TGCGAGGGGAACAAAGGCTGCGTGCGGGGTGTGTGCGTGGGGGGGTGAGCAGGGGGTGTGGGCGCGTCGG
TCGGGCTGCAACCCCCCCTGCACCCCCCTCCCCGAGTTGCTGAGCACGGCCCGGCTTCGGGTGCGGGGCT
CCGTACGGGGCGTGGCGCGGGGCTCGCCGTGCCGGGCGGGGGGTGGCGGCAGGKGGGGGTGCCGGGCGGG
GCGGGGCCGCCKCGGGCCGGGGGGGGCTCGGGGGRGGGGCGCGGCGGCCCCCGGAGCGCCGGCGGCTGTC
GAGGCGCGGCGAGCCGCAGCCATTGCCTTTTATGGTAATCGTGCGAGAGGGCGCAGGGACTTCCTTTGTC
CCAAATCTGTGCGGAGCCGAAATCTGGGAGGCGCCGCCGCACCCCCTCTAGCGGGCGCGGGGCGAAGCGG
TGCGGCGCCGGCAGGAAGGAAATGGGCGGGGAGGGCCTTCGTGCGTCGCCGCGCCGCCGTCCCCTTCTCC
CTCTCCAGCCTCGGGGCTGTCCGCGGGGGGACGGCTGCCTTCGGGGGGGACGGGGCAGGGCGGGGTTCGG
CTTCTGGCGTGTGACCGGCGGCTCTAGAGCCTCTGCTAACCATGTTCATGCCTTCTTCTTTTTCCTACAG
CTCCTGGGCAACGTGCTGGTTATTGTGCTGTCTCATCATTTTGGCAAAGAATTGCTCGATCGACGGTATC
GATGCCACCATGGGAAATCAGCTTGCTGGCATTGCTCCCTCCCAGATCCTTTCTGTAGAGAGTTATTTTT
CAGATATTCATGACTTTGAATATGATAAAAGCCTGGGGAGTACTCGGTTTTTTAAAGTTGCTCGAGCCAA
GCACCGAGAAGGCCTGGTCGTTGTGAAGGTTTTTGCAATTCAGGATCCCACATTGCCTTTAACCAGCTAT
AAACAAGAGCTGGAGGAACTGAAAATCAGGCTTAATTCTGCACAGAATTGTCTACCTTTCCAGAAAGCAT
CAGAAAAAGCATCTGAGAAAGCAGCTATGCTCTTTAGGCAGTATGTGCGAGACAATCTCTATGATCGCAT
CAGTACCCGTCCATTCTTGAATAACATTGAGAAGCGCTGGATTGCTTTCCAGATCCTGACAGCTGTGGAC
CAAGCACACAAATCTGGAGTTCGTCATGGGGACATCAAGACTGAGAATGTGATGGTCACCAGTTGGAATT
GGGTTCTTCTAACTGATTTTGCCAGTTTTAAGCCCACTTATCTTCCAGAAGACAACCCGGCAGATTTCAA
TTATTTCTTTGACACATCACGGAGGAGAACTTGCTATATTGCTCCTGAACGTTTTGTTGATGGTGGGATG
TTTGCCACTGAGTTAGAATATATGAGAGATCCTTCAACTCCGCTTGTAGACTTAAATAGCAATCAGAGAA
CAAGAGGAGAGTTGAAGAGAGCAATGGACATCTTTTCAGCAGGTTGTGTGATAGCTGAGCTTTTTACAGA
AGGTGTACCATTATTTGATCTCTCTCAACTTTTGGCTTATAGAAATGGACATTTTTTCCCTGAACAAGTG
CTAAATAAAATTGAAGATCACAGTATCAGAGAATTGGTAACTCAGATGATTCACCGTGAGCCAGATAAAC
GTTTAGAGGCAGAAGATTACTTAAAACAGCAGCGTGGCAATGCCTTTCCTGAAATATTTTACACTTTTCT
TCAGCCCTACATGGCCCAGTTTGCCAAGGAAACGTTTCTTTCTGCAGATGAGCGTATTCTGGTTATACGG
AAGGATTTGGGCAACATTATTCACAATCTCTGTGGACATGATCTGCCAGAAAAAGCCGAAGGAGAGCCTA
AGGAAAATGGGCTGGTTATCTTGGTATCTGTTATAACATCCTGCCTACAGACCCTTAAATACTGTGATTC
CAAACTAGCTGCTTTGGAACTGATTCTTCATTTGGCTCCAAGATTAAGTGTTGAAATCCTTTTGGATCGT
ATTACTCCATATCTTTTGCATTTCAGCAATGACTCTGTTCCTAGGGTGAGGGCTGAAGCCTTGAGGACGT
TGACCAAAGTTCTTGCTCTCGTCAAAGAGGTTCCTCGTAATGATATCAATATTTATCCGGAATACATTCT
GCCAGGCATAGCCCACTTAGCCCAAGATGATGCTACTATCGTTAGACTAGCCTATGCTGAAAACATAGCT
CTGCTGGCAGAAACAGCTCTGAGATTCCTGGAATTAGTACAGTTAAAAAATCTTAATATGGAAAATGACC
CCAATAATGAAGAAATAGATGAGGTTACACATCCAAATGGAAATTATGACACAGAGCTGCAAGCCTTACA
TGAAATGGTCCAGCAGAAAGTTGTTACTTTGCTAAGTGACCCTGAAAATATTGTAAAACAAACCTTGATG
GAAAATGGAATAACACGGCTGTGTGTATTCTTTGGACGTCAGAAAGCCAACGATGTTTTGTTGTCCCACA
TGATTACTTTCCTAAATGATAAGAATGATTGGCATCTACGTGGAGCATTTTTTGATAGTATAGTTGGTGT
TGCTGCCTATGTTGGCTGGCAAAGCTCCTCAATTCTCAAGCCTCTGCTGCAACAAGGTCTTAGTGATGCT
GAGGAATTTGTCATTGTGAAAGCTCTTTATGCCCTTACTTGTATGTGCCAGTTAGGACTGCTACAAAAAC
CCCATGTTTACGAATTTGCCAGTGATATTGCCCCCTTCCTGTGTCATCCCAATTTATGGATACGTTATGG
TGCCGTGGGATTTATCACAGTGGTAGCTCGTCAAATAAGTACAGCTGATGTCTACTGTAAACTGATGCCT
TATCTTGACCCATATATTACCCAACCAATAATACAGATTGAAAGAAAACTTGTTCTGCTCAGTGTTTTAA
AGGAACCAGTAAGTCGTTCTATATTTGATTATGCTTTGAGGTCTAAAGATATTACTAGCTTGTTCAGACA
TCTTCACATGCGTCAGAAGAAACGAAATGGTTCTCTTCCCGACTGCCCTCCGCCAGAGGATCCTGCCATA
GCACAGCTTCTGAAGAAGTTGCTCTCACAGGGAATGACAGAGGAAGAGGAAGACAAACTTCTGGCACTGA
AAGACTTCATGATGAAATCTAATAAAGCAAAGGCCAATATAGTGGACCAGAGCCATCTTCATGATAGTAG
TCAGAAAGGTGTAATTGACTTGGCAGCTTTAGGCATAACTGGGAGACAAGTTGATCTTGTTAAAACCAAA
CAAGAACCAGATGACAAACGGGCCAGAAAACATGTAAAACAAGACTCAAATGTAAATGAAGAATGGAAAA
GCATGTTTGGGTCACTGGACCCACCAAACATGCCACAGGCCCTACCTAAAGGGAGTGATCAGGAGGTGAT
TCAGACTGGGAAACCTCCTCGTTCCGAGTCCTCTGCTGGCATTTGTGTCCCTTTGTCAACTTCTTCACAG
GTTCCAGAAGTGACAACTGTCCAAAATAAAAAACCAGTAATACCGGTTTTAAGTAGTACAATCTTACCAT
CCACCTATCAGATTCGAATTACAACTTGTAAAACTGAACTTCAGCAACTCATCCAGCAAAAGCGGGAGCA
GTGCAATGCTGAGAGAATAGCTAAGCAGATGATGGAAAATGCTGAATGGGAGAGTAAACCACCACCACCT
GGATGGCGTCCTAAAGGGCTGTTAGTTGCCCATCTTCATGAGCATAAATCTGCTGTGAATCGAATTAGAG
TCTCTGATGAACACTCACTTTTTGCAACATGTTCAAATGATGGCACAGTGAAAATCTGGAACAGTCAAAA
GATGGAGGGGAAGACCACCACTACCAGATCTATTCTTACATACAGCCGAATTGGAGGACGAGTCAAGACG
CTCACATTCTGCCAAGGCTCCCACTATTTAGCCATAGCATCTGATAATGGTGCTGTCCAGCTTCTTGGAA
TTGAGGCTTCTAAGCTGCCCAAGTCTCCTAAAATCCATCCTCTACAAAGCAGAATTCTAGATCAGAAGGA
GGACGGTTGTGTTGTGGATATGCATCACTTCAACTCTGGAGCACAGTCTGTTCTTGCCTATGCCACTGTG
AATGGCTCTCTGGTTGGCTGGGACCTTAGGTCTTCAAGCAATGCGTGGACTTTAAAGCATGATTTAAAGT
CGGGCCTCATCACTTCCTTTGCTGTGGACATCCACCAATGCTGGCTCTGCATTGGTACAAGCAGTGGCAC
CATGGCTTGTTGGGACATGAGGTTCCAGTTGCCAATTTCAAGTCACTGTCATCCTTCCAGGGCTCGAATC
AGACGCCTCTCAATGCACCCTCTGTATCAGTCCTGGGTGATTGCAGCTGTTCAGGGCAACAACGAAGTGT
CCATGTGGGACATGGAGACTGGTGACAGAAGATTTACTCTCTGGGCCAGCAGTGCACCACCACTTTCTGA
ATTACAGCCTTCTCCTCATAGCGTCCATGGTATCTACTGTAGTCCTGCAGATGGAAATCCTATCCTACTA
ACAGCTGGCTCAGATATGAAAATAAGGTTTTGGGACTTGGCTTACCCAGAAAGGTCCTATGTTGTTGCAG
GAAGTACTAGTTCCCCATCTGTGTCCTACTACAGGAAAATAATTGAAGGCACTGAAGTTGTCCAGGAAAT
TCAGAATAAGCAGAAAGTAGGACCAAGTGATGACACCCCTCGAAGGGGCCCAGAGTCCCTGCCCGTGGGA
CATCATGACATCATCACTGATGTCGCCACATTCCAGACCACACAGGGCTTCATCGTAACTGCTTCTAGAG
ATGGGATTGTGAAGGTGTGGAAATCTAGACCAACTACTGCCTCTGAAAATTTGTACTTTCAAGGCGAGTT
GAAGACCACTGCTTCTGAAAACTTGTACTTCCAAGGTGAGTTACTCGAGGGTGAATTGAAGACTGCTGCT
TTGGCTCAACACGACGAAGCTAGATCCGGAGCAGGGGCGGGTGCTAGCGAGAACCTGTACTTCCAGGGCG
CCCACGATGAAGCCGTAGACAACAAATTCAACAAAGAACAACAAAACGCGTTCTATGAGATCTTACATTT
ACCTAACTTAAACGAAGAACAACGAAACGCCTTCATCCAAAGTTTAAAAGATGACCCAAGCCAAAGCGCT
AACCTTTTAGCAGAAGCTAAAAAGCTAAATGATGCTCAGGCGCCGAAAGTAGACAACAAATTCAACAAAG
AACAACAAAACGCGTTCTATGAGATCTTACATTTACCTAACTTAAACGAAGAACAACGAAACGCCTTCAT
CCAAAGTTTAAAAGATGACCCAAGCCAAAGCGCTAACCTTTTAGCAGAAGCTAAAAAGCTAAATGATGCT
CAGGCGCCGAAAGTAGACGCGAATTCGTGAGCTCGCGAACTCGAGGAATTCACTCCTCAGGTGCAGGCTG
CCTATCAGAAGGTGGTGGCTGGTGTGGCCAATGCCCTGGCTCACAAATACCACTGAGATCTTTTTCCCTC
TGCCAAAAATTATGGGGACATCATGAAGCCCCTTGAGCATCTGACTTCTGGCTAATAAAGGAAATTTATT
TTCATTGCAATAGTGTGTTGGAATTTTTTGTGTCTCTCACTCGGAAGGACATATGGGAGGGCAAATCATT
TAAAACATCAGAATGAGTATTTGGTTTAGAGTTTGGCAACATATGCCCATATGCTGGCTGCCATGAACAA
AGGTTGGCTATAAAGAGGTCATCAGTATATGAAACAGCCCCCTGCTGTCCATTCCTTATTCCATAGAAAA
GCCTTGACTTGAGGTTAGATTTTTTTTATATTTTGTTTTGTGTTATTTTTTTCTTTAACATCCCTAAAAT
TTTCCTTACATGTTTTACTAGCCAGATTTTTCCTCCTCTCCTGACTACTCCCAGTCATAGCTGTCCCTCT
TCTCTTATGGAGATCCCTCGACCTGCAGCCCAAGCTTGGCGTAATCATGGTCATAGCTGTTTCCTGTGTG
AAATTGTTATCCGCTCACAATTCCACACAACATACGAGCCGGAAGCATAAAGTGTAAAGCCTGGGGTGCC
TAATGAGTGAGCTAACTCACATTAATTGCGTTGCGCTCACTGCCCGCTTTCCAGTCGGGAAACCTGTCGT
GCCAGCGGATCCGCATCTCAATTAGTCAGCAACCATAGTCCCGCCCCTAACTCCGCCCATCCCGCCCCTA
ACTCCGCCCAGTTCCGCCCATTCTCCGCCCCATGGCTGACTAATTTTTTTTATTTATGCAGAGGCCGAGG
CCGCCTCGGCCTCTGAGCTATTCCAGAAGTAGTGAGGAGGCTTTTTTGGAGGCCTAGGCTTTTGCAAAAA
GCTAACTTGTTTATTGCAGCTTATAATGGTTACAAATAAAGCAATAGCATCACAAATTTCACAAATAAAG
CATTTTTTTCACTGCATTCTAGTTGTGGTTTGTCCAAACTCATCAATGTATCTTATCATGTCTGGATCCG
CTGCATTAATGAATCGGCCAACGCGCGGGGAGAGGCGGTTTGCGTATTGGGCGCTCTTCCGCTTCCTCGC
TCACTGACTCGCTGCGCTCGGTCGTTCGGCTGCGGCGAGCGGTATCAGCTCACTCAAAGGCGGTAATACG
GTTATCCACAGAATCAGGGGATAACGCAGGAAAGAACATGTGAGCAAAAGGCCAGCAAAAGGCCAGGAAC
CGTAAAAAGGCCGCGTTGCTGGCGTTTTTCCATAGGCTCCGCCCCCCTGACGAGCATCACAAAAATCGAC
GCTCAAGTCAGAGGTGGCGAAACCCGACAGGACTATAAAGATACCAGGCGTTTCCCCCTGGAAGCTCCCT
CGTGCGCTCTCCTGTTCCGACCCTGCCGCTTACCGGATACCTGTCCGCCTTTCTCCCTTCGGGAAGCGTG
GCGCTTTCTCATAGCTCACGCTGTAGGTATCTCAGTTCGGTGTAGGTCGTTCGCTCCAAGCTGGGCTGTG
TGCACGAACCCCCCGTTCAGCCCGACCGCTGCGCCTTATCCGGTAACTATCGTCTTGAGTCCAACCCGGT
AAGACACGACTTATCGCCACTGGCAGCAGCCACTGGTAACAGGATTAGCAGAGCGAGGTATGTAGGCGGT
GCTACAGAGTTCTTGAAGTGGTGGCCTAACTACGGCTACACTAGAAGAACAGTATTTGGTATCTGCGCTC
TGCTGAAGCCAGTTACCTTCGGAAAAAGAGTTGGTAGCTCTTGATCCGGCAAACAAACCACCGCTGGTAG
CGGTGGTTTTTTTGTTTGCAAGCAGCAGATTACGCGCAGAAAAAAAGGATCTCAAGAAGATCCTTTGATC
TTTTCTACGGGGTCTGACGCTCAGTGGAACGAAAACTCACGTTAAGGGATTTTGGTCATGAGATTATCAA
AAAGGATCTTCACCTAGATCCTTTTAAATTAAAAATGAAGTTTTAAATCAATCTAAAGTATATATGAGTA
AACTTGGTCTGACAGTTACCAATGCTTAATCAGTGAGGCACCTATCTCAGCGATCTGTCTATTTCGTTCA
TCCATAGTTGCCTGACTCCCCGTCGTGTAGATAACTACGATACGGGAGGGCTTACCATCTGGCCCCAGTG
CTGCAATGATACCGCGAGACCCACGCTCACCGGCTCCAGATTTATCAGCAATAAACCAGCCAGCCGGAAG
GGCCGAGCGCAGAAGTGGTCCTGCAACTTTATCCGCCTCCATCCAGTCTATTAATTGTTGCCGGGAAGCT
AGAGTAAGTAGTTCGCCAGTTAATAGTTTGCGCAACGTTGTTGCCATTGCTACAGGCATCGTGGTGTCAC
GCTCGTCGTTTGGTATGGCTTCATTCAGCTCCGGTTCCCAACGATCAAGGCGAGTTACATGATCCCCCAT
GTTGTGCAAAAAAGCGGTTAGCTCCTTCGGTCCTCCGATCGTTGTCAGAAGTAAGTTGGCCGCAGTGTTA
TCACTCATGGTTATGGCAGCACTGCATAATTCTCTTACTGTCATGCCATCCGTAAGATGCTTTTCTGTGA
CTGGTGAGTACTCAACCAAGTCATTCTGAGAATAGTGTATGCGGCGACCGAGTTGCTCTTGCCCGGCGTC
AATACGGGATAATACCGCGCCACATAGCAGAACTTTAAAAGTGCTCATCATTGGAAAACGTTCTTCGGGG
CGAAAACTCTCAAGGATCTTACCGCTGTTGAGATCCAGTTCGATGTAACCCACTCGTGCACCCAACTGAT
CTTCAGCATCTTTTACTTTCACCAGCGTTTCTGGGTGAGCAAAAACAGGAAGGCAAAATGCCGCAAAAAA
GGGAATAAGGGCGACACGGAAATGTTGAATACTCATACTCTTCCTTTTTCAATATTATTGAAGCATTTAT
CAGGGTTATTGTCTCATGAGCGGATACATATTTGAATGTATTTAGAAAAATAAACAAATAGGGGTTCCGC
GCACATTTCCCCGAAAAGTGCCACCTG
Features (pLannotate 1.2.2; 18 found; start..end, strand, type, name):
      5..384     +  enhancer       CMV enhancer: human cytomegalovirus immediate early enhancer
    664..1680    +  intron         chimeric intron: chimera between introns from chicken β-actin and rabbit β-globin
   1760..5833    +  CDS            PIK3R4: PI3R4_HUMAN - Also known as VPS15 From Homo sapiens (Human).
   6038..6208    +  CDS            ProtA: IgG-binding unit of Staphylococcus aureus protein A
   6212..6382    +  CDS            ProtA: IgG-binding unit of Staphylococcus aureus protein A
   6416..6493    +  CDS            HBB (fragment): HBB_PONPY - Experimental evidence at transcript level: Swiss-Prot protein existence level 2. Involved in oxygen transport from the lung to the various peripheral tissues. From Pongo pygmaeus (Bornean orangutan).
   6564..6619    +  polyA_signal   β-globin poly(A) signal: rabbit β-globin polyadenylation signal (Gil and Proudfoot, 1987)
   7004..7020    -  protein_bind   lac operator: The lac repressor binds to the lac operator to inhibit transcription in E. coli. This inhibition can be relieved by adding lactose or isopropyl-β-D-thiogalactopyranoside (IPTG). lac repressor encoded by lacI
   7028..7058    -  promoter       lac promoter: promoter for the E. coli lac operon
   7073..7094    -  protein_bind   CAP binding site: CAP binding activates transcription in the presence of cAMP. E. coli catabolite activator protein
   7107..7146    -  CDS            lacI (fragment): lac repressor; lacI; The lac repressor binds to the lac operator to inhibit transcription in E. coli. This inhibition can be relieved by adding lactose or isopropyl-β-D-thiogalactopyranoside (IPTG).
   7153..7175    +  promoter       SV40 promoter (fragment): SV40 enhancer and early promoter
   7199..7334    +  rep_origin     SV40 ori: SV40 origin of replication
   7354..7488    +  polyA_signal   SV40 poly(A) signal: SV40 polyadenylation signal
   7490..7544    -  CDS            lacI (fragment): lac repressor; lacI; The lac repressor binds to the lac operator to inhibit transcription in E. coli. This inhibition can be relieved by adding lactose or isopropyl-β-D-thiogalactopyranoside (IPTG).
   7727..8315    -  rep_origin     ori: high-copy-number ColE1/pMB1/pBR322/pUC origin of replication
   8486..9346    -  CDS            AmpR: β-lactamase; bla; confers resistance to ampicillin, carbenicillin, and related antibiotics
   9347..9451    -  promoter       AmpR promoter: bla
