[The description below was written by a language model from this plasmid's Addgene catalogue record and pLannotate feature annotations shown in this document.]
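Description:
pYO1015 is a mammalian expression plasmid of about 9.5 kb, built on the pCAG backbone, for producing full-length human VPS15 (gene PIK3R4, also called p150) with a C-terminal affinity tag. It is propagated in E. coli from a high-copy ColE1/pUC-type origin and selected with ampicillin through a β-lactamase gene driven by its own promoter. No mammalian selection marker is annotated, which fits transient transfection. The backbone also carries an SV40 origin of replication, which can support episomal amplification in cells expressing SV40 large T antigen. Short lac promoter/operator and lacI fragments are also present and appear to be cloning-vector remnants with no evident role in expression.

The expression cassette begins with the CMV immediate-early enhancer, followed by a chimeric chicken β-actin/rabbit β-globin intron. This is the arrangement of the strong, broadly active CAG promoter, although the core β-actin promoter segment between these two elements is not separately annotated. The VPS15 open reading frame lies downstream and was inserted by ligation-independent cloning. It is followed by two tandem IgG-binding units derived from Staphylococcus aureus protein A, which together form the ZZ tag. According to the catalogue entry, three TEV protease sites link VPS15 to the ZZ tag. These sites are not annotated in the feature table but would fall in the gap between the two coding regions. A rabbit β-globin polyadenylation signal ends the transcript, and the short "HBB" match just upstream of it most likely reflects β-globin 3′ sequence rather than a coding element.

The ZZ tag allows capture on IgG resin, and TEV cleavage then releases the untagged protein. The plasmid is therefore suited to purifying recombinant VPS15, for example for structural and biochemical work on VPS34 kinase complexes.
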