Addgene plasmid #235704: pYO1015
Purpose: Expression of FL human VPS15-ZZ in mammalian cells
Depositing lab: Roger Williams. Depositing organization: MRC Laboratory of Molecular Biology. Publication: Structural basis for VPS34 kinase activation by Rab1 and Rab5 on membranes. Tremel S, Ohashi Y, Morado DR, Bertram J, Perisic O, Brandt LTL, von Wrisberg MK, Chen ZA, Maslen SL, Kovtun O, Skehel M, Rappsilber J, Lang K, Munro S, Briggs JAG, Williams RL. Nat Commun. 2021 Mar 10;12(1):1564. doi: 10.1038/s41467-021-21695-2. PubMed 33692360.
Backbone
  Vector backbone: pCAG
  Vector type: Mammalian Expression
Growth in bacteria
  Bacterial resistance: Ampicillin, 100 μg/mL
  Growth temperature: 37°C
  Growth strain: DH5alpha
  Copy number: High Copy
Gene/Insert
  Gene/Insert name: VPS15
  Species: H. sapiens (human)
  Entrez Gene: PIK3R4 (a.k.a. VPS15, p150)
  Tag / fusion protein: 3xTEV-ZZ (C terminal on insert)
  Cloning method: Ligation Independent Cloning
Terms and licenses: Academic/Nonprofit Terms; Industry Terms: Not Available to Industry
How to cite: pYO1015 was a gift from Roger Williams (Addgene plasmid # 235704 ; http://n2t.net/addgene:235704 ; RRID:Addgene_235704)
